>Addgene plasmid #65574 | PAS507 (TJF070) | depositor partial sequence | sequence record 111331 | FadD Y9H gene insert
TTGAAGAAGGTTTGGCTTAACCGTCATCCCGCGGACGTTCCGACGGAGATCAACCCTGACCGTTATCAAT
CTCTGGTAGATATGTTTGAGCAGTCGGTCGCGCGCTACGCCGATCAACCTGCGTTTGTGAATATGGGGGA
GGTAATGACCTTCCGCAAGCTGGAAGAACGCAGTCGCGCGTTTGCCGCTTATTTGCAACAAGGGTTGGGG
CTGAAGAAAGGCGATCGCGTTGCGTTGATGATGCCTAATTTATTGCAATATCCGGTGGCGCTGTTTGGCA
TTTTGCGTGCCGGGATGATCGTCGTAAACGTTAACCCGTTGTATACCCCGCGTGAGCTAGAGCATCAGCT
TAACGATAGCGGCGCATCGGCGATTGTTATCGTGTCTAACTTTGCTCACACACTGGAAAAAGTGGTTGAT
AAAACCGCCGTTCAGCACGTAATTCTGACCCGTATGGGCGATCAGCTATCTACGGCAAAAGGCACGGTAG
TCAATTTCGTTGTTAAATACATCAAGCGTTTGGTGCCGAAATACCATCTGCCAGATGCCATTTCATTTCG
TAGCGCACTGCATAACGGCTACCGGATGCAGTACGTCAAACCCGAACTGGTGCCGGAAGATTTAGCTTTT
CTGCAATACACCGGCGGCACCACTGGTGTGGCGAAAGGCGCGATGCTGACTCACCGCAATATGCTGGCGA
ACCTGGAACAGGTTAACGCGACCTATGGTCCGCTGTTGCATCCGGGCAAAGAGCTGGTGGTGACGGCGCT
GCCGCTGTATCACATTTTTGCCCTGACCATTAACTGCCTGCTGTTTATCGAACTGGGTGGGCAGAACCTG
CTTATCACTAACCCGCGCGATATTCCAGGGTTGGTAAAAGAGTTAGCGAAATATCCGTTTACCGCTATCA
CGGGCGTTAACACCTTGTTCAATGCGTTGCTGAACAATAAAGAGTTCCAGCAGCTGGATTTCTCCAGTCT
GCATCTTTCCGCAGGCGGAGGGATGCCAGTGCAGCAAGTGGTGGCAGAGCGTTGGGTGAAACTGACAGGA
CAGTATCTGCTGGAAGGCTATGGCCTTACCGAGTGTGCGCCGCTGGTCAGCGTTAACCCATATGATATTG
ATTATCATAGTGGAAGCATCGGTTTGCCGGTGCCGTCGACGGAAGCCAAACTGGTGGATGATGATGATAA
TGAAGTACCACCGGGTCAACCGGGTGAGCTTTGTGTCAAAGGGCCGCAGGTGATGCTGGGTTACTGGCAG
CGTCCGGATGCTACAGATGAGATCATCAAAAATGGCTGGTTACACACCGGCGACATCGCGGTGATGGATG
AAGAAGGATTCCTGCGCATTGTCGATCGTAAAAAAGACATGATTCTGGTTTCCGGTTTTAACGTCTATCC
CAACGAGATTGAAGATGTCGTCATGCAGCATCCCGGCGTACAGGAAGTCGCGGCTGTTGGCGTACCTTCC
GGCTCCAGTGGTGAAGCGGTGAAAATCTTCGTAGTGAAAAAAGATCCATCGCTTACCGAAGAGTCACTGG
TGACCTTTTGCCGCCGTCAGCTCACGGGCTACAAAGTACCGAAGCTGGTGGAGTTTCGTGATGAGTTACC
GAAATCTAACGTCGGAAAAATTTTGCGACGAGAATTACGTGACGAAGCGCGCGGCAAAGTGGACAATAAA
GCCTGA
