>Addgene plasmid #65574 | PAS507 (TJF070) | addgene partial sequence | sequence record 114642 | pBRrevBam 5'-GGTGATGTCGGCGATATAGG-3'
GGCCCGATGCGTCCGGCGTAGAGGATCGAGATCGATCTCGATCCCGCGAAATTAATACGACTCACTATAG
GGGAATTGTGAGCGGATAACAATTCCCCTCTAGAAATAATTTTGTTTAACTTTAAGAAGGAGATATACCA
TGGCATTGAAGAAGGTTTGGCTTAACCGTCATCCCGCGGACGTTCCGACGGAGATCAACCCTGACCGTTA
TCAATCTCTGGTAGATATGTTTGAGCAGTCGGTCGCGCGCTACGCCGATCAACCTGCGTTTGTGAATATG
GGGGAGGTAATGACCTTCCGCAAGCTGGAAGAACGCAGTCGCGCGTTTGCCGCTTATTTGCAACAAGGGT
TGGGGCTGAAGAAAGGCGATCGCGTTGCGTTGATGATGCCTAATTTATTGCAATATCCGGTGGCGCTGTT
TGGCATTTTGCGTGCCGGGATGATCGTCGTAAACGTTAACCCGTTGTATACCCCGCGTGAGCTTGAGCAT
CAGCTTAACGATAGCGGCGCATCGGCGATTGTTATCGTGTCTAACTTTGCTCACACACTGGAAAAAGTGG
TTGATAAAACCGCCGTTCAGCACGTAATTCTGACCCGTATGGGCGATCAGCTATCTACGGCAAAAGGCAC
GGTAGTCAATTTCGTTGTTAAATACATCAAGCGTTTGGTGCCGAAATACCATCTGCCAGATGCCATTTCA
TTTCGTAGCGCACTGCATAACGGCTACCGGATGCAGTACGTCAAACCCGAACTGGTGCCGGAAGATTTAG
CTTTTCTGCAATACACCGGCGGCACCACTGGTGTGGCGAAAGGCGCGATGCTGACTCACCGCAATATGCT
GGCGAACCTGGAACAGGTTAACGCGACCTATGGTCCGCTGTTGCATCCGGGCAAAGAGCTGGTGGTGACG
GCGCTGCCGCTGTATCACATTTTTGCCCTGACCATTAACTGCCTGCTGTTTATCGAACTGGGTGGGCAGA
ACCTGCTTATCACTAACCCGCGCGAT
