>Addgene plasmid #65574 | PAS507 (TJF070) | addgene partial sequence | sequence record 114648 | T7term 5'-GCTAGTTATTGCTCAGCGG-3'
TAGACGAGTCCATGGTGCTGGCGTTCAAATTTCGCAGCAGCGGTTTCTTTACCAGACTCGAGGGTACCGA
CGTCAGCGATCGCGTGGCCGGCCGATATCCAATTGAGATCTGCCATATGTATATCTCCTTCTTATACTTA
ACTAATATACTAAGATGGGGAATTGTTATCCGCTCACAATTCCCCTATAGTGAGTCGTATTAATTTCGAT
TATGCGGCCGTGTACAATACGATTACTTTCTGTTCGACTTAAGCATTATGCGGCCGCAAGCTTGGATCCT
CATTCATTCAGTGATGATGATGGTGATGAGAAGAACCTCAGGCTTTATTGTCCACTTTGCCGCGCGCTTC
GTCACGTAATTCTCGTCGCAAAATTTTTCCGACGTTAGATTTCGGTAACTCATCACGAAACTCCACCAGC
TTCGGTACTTTGTAGCCCGTGAGCTGACGGCGGCAAAAGGTCACCAGTGACTCTTCGGTAAGCGATGGAT
CTTTTTTCACTACGAAGATTTTCACCGCTTCACCACTGGAGCCGGAAGGTACGCCAACAGCCGCGACTTC
CTGTACGCCAGGATGCTGCATGACGACATCTTCAATCTCGTTGGGATAGACGTTAAAACCGGAAACCAGA
ATCATGTCTTTTTTACGATCGACAATGCGCAGGAACCCTTCTTCATCCATCACCGCGATGTCGCCGGTGT
GTAACCAGCCATTTTTGATGATCTCATCTGTAGCATCCGGACGCTGCCAGTAACCCAGCATCACCTGCGG
TCCTTTGACACAAAGCTCACCCGGTTGACCCGGTGGTACTTCATTATCATCATCATCCACCAGTTTGGCT
TCCGTCGACGGCACCGGCAAACCGATGCTACCACTATGATAATCAATATCATATGGGTTAACGCTGACCA
GCGGCGCACACTCGGTAAGGCCATAGCCTTCCAGCAGATACTGTCCTGTCAGTTTCACCCAACGCTCTGC
CACCACTTGCTGCACTGGCATCCCTCCGCCTGCGGAAAGATGCAAACTGGAGAAATCCAGCTGCTGGAAC
TCTTT
