[The description below was written by a language model from this plasmid's Addgene catalogue record.]
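Description:
PAS507 (TJF070) is a bacterial expression plasmid built on the Novagen pETDuet-1 backbone, carrying a point-mutant version of the E. coli acyl-CoA synthetase gene FadD. The complete construct is listed at about 7.1 kb, of which roughly 1.7 kb is the insert. It is selected with ampicillin and is recorded as high copy. pETDuet-1 is a dual-cassette co-expression vector with two T7-driven multiple cloning sites. Here the FadD coding sequence was inserted by restriction cloning between NcoI and HindIII, sites that lie in the first cloning region of this backbone. The record does not mention any second insert, nor whether the cloning sites were preserved. No feature table is supplied, so details such as the origin of replication, lacI or terminators are not documented here beyond what the backbone name implies.

Expression is controlled by a T7 promoter with a lac operator (T7 lacO). Transcription therefore requires a host that supplies T7 RNA polymerase, and it is held in check by Lac repressor until induced, the standard arrangement for pET-type systems. The insert carries the Y9H substitution, a tyrosine-to-histidine change at residue 9. No epitope or purification tag is stated in the record. FadD activates free fatty acids to their acyl-CoA thioesters. The associated publication concerns enhancing FadD activity on medium-chain fatty acids, so this plasmid is presumably one of the variants used there to express and characterise altered enzyme activity in E. coli.
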