Addgene plasmid #65574: PAS507 (TJF070)
Purpose: pETDuet-1 Containing FadD Y9H
Depositing lab: Pamela Silver. Depositing organization: Harvard Medical School. Publication: Enhancement of E. coli acyl-CoA synthetase FadD activity on medium chain fatty acids. Ford TJ, Way JC. PeerJ. 2015 Jun 30;3:e1040. doi: 10.7717/peerj.1040. eCollection 2015. PubMed 26157619.
Backbone
  Vector backbone: pETDuet-1
  Backbone manufacturer: Novagen
  Backbone size w/o insert (bp): 5420
  Total vector size (bp): 7084
  Vector type: Bacterial Expression
Growth in bacteria
  Bacterial resistance: Ampicillin, 100 μg/mL
  Growth temperature: 37°C
  Growth strain: Mach1
  Copy number: High Copy
Gene/Insert
  Gene/Insert name: FadD
  Species: E. coli
  Insert size (bp): 1686
  Mutation: Y9H
  Promoter: T7 lacO
  Cloning method: Restriction Enzyme; 5′ cloning site NcoI (unknown if destroyed); 3′ cloning site HindIII (unknown if destroyed)
  Sequencing primers: 5′ ctcgatcccgcgaaattaatacg; 3′ CTTAAGCATTATGCGGCCGCAAG
Terms and licenses: Academic/Nonprofit Terms; Industry Terms: Not Available to Industry
How to cite: PAS507 (TJF070) was a gift from Pamela Silver (Addgene plasmid # 65574 ; http://n2t.net/addgene:65574 ; RRID:Addgene_65574)
